>Addgene plasmid #159782 | pGL3-U6-sgRNA_SRD5A3-mcherry | addgene full sequence | sequence record 314777 | Addgene NGS Result
GAGGGCCTATTTCCCATGATTCCTTCATATTTGCATATACGATACAAGGCTGTTAGAGAGATAATTGGAA
TTAATTTGACTGTAAACACAAAGATATTAGTACAAAATACGTGACGTAGAAAGTAATAATTTCTTGGGTA
GTTTGCAGTTTTAAAATTATGTTTTAAAATGGACTATCATATGCTTACCGTAACTTGAAAGTATTTCGAT
TTCTTGGCTTTATATATCTTGTGGAAAGGACGAAACACCGAGCCCAGGGAGTCCTTACCCGTTTTAGAGC
TAGAAATAGCAAGTTAAAATAAGGCTAGTCCGTTATCAACTTGAAAAAGTGGCACCGAGTCGGTGCTTTT
TTTAAAGAATTCTCGACCTCGAGACAAATGGCAGTATTCATCCACAATTTTAAAAGAAAAGGGGGGATTG
GGGGGTACAGTGCAGGGGAAAGAATAGTAGACATAATAGCAACAGACATACAAACTAAAGAATTACAAAA
ACAAATTACAAAAATTCAAAATTTTCGGGTTTATTACAGGGACAGCAGAGATCCACTTTGGCCGCGGCTC
GAGGGGGTTGGGGTTGCGCCTTTTCCAAGGCAGCCCTGGGTTTGCGCAGGGACGCGGCTGCTCTGGGCGT
GGTTCCGGGAAACGCAGCGGCGCCGACCCTGGGACTCGCACATTCTTCACGTCCGTTCGCAGCGTCACCC
GGATCTTCGCCGCTACCCTTGTGGGCCCCCCGGCGACGCTTCCTGCTCCGCCCCTAAGTCGGGAAGGTTC
CTTGCGGTTCGCGGCGTGCCGGACGTGACAAACGGAAGCCGCACGTCTCACTAGTACCCTCGCAGACGGA
CAGCGCCAGGGAGCAATGGCAGCGCGCCGACCGCGATGGGCTGTGGCCAATAGCGGCTGCTCAGCAGGGC
GCGCCGAGAGCAGCGGCCGGGAAGGGGCGGTGCGGGAGGCGGGGTGTGGGGCGGTAGTGTGGGCCCTGTT
CCTGCCCGCGCGGTGTTCCGCATTCTGCAAGCCTCCGGAGCGCACGTCGGCAGTCGGCTCCCTCGTTGAC
CGAATCACCGACCTCTCTCCCCAGGGGGATCCGCCACCATGGTGAGCAAGGGCGAGGAGGATAACATGGC
CATCATCAAGGAGTTCATGCGCTTCAAGGTGCACATGGAGGGCTCCGTGAACGGCCACGAGTTCGAGATC
GAGGGCGAGGGCGAGGGCCGCCCCTACGAGGGCACCCAGACCGCCAAGCTGAAGGTGACCAAGGGTGGCC
CCCTGCCCTTCGCCTGGGACATCCTGTCCCCTCAGTTCATGTACGGCTCCAAGGCCTACGTGAAGCACCC
CGCCGACATCCCCGACTACTTGAAGCTGTCCTTCCCCGAGGGCTTCAAGTGGGAGCGCGTGATGAACTTC
GAGGACGGCGGCGTGGTGACCGTGACCCAGGACTCCTCCCTGCAGGACGGCGAGTTCATCTACAAGGTGA
AGCTGCGCGGCACCAACTTCCCCTCCGACGGCCCCGTAATGCAGAAGAAGACCATGGGCTGGGAGGCCTC
CTCCGAGCGGATGTACCCCGAGGACGGCGCCCTGAAGGGCGAGATCAAGCAGAGGCTGAAGCTGAAGGAC
GGCGGCCACTACGACGCTGAGGTCAAGACCACCTACAAGGCCAAGAAGCCCGTGCAGCTGCCCGGCGCCT
ACAACGTCAACATCAAGTTGGACATCACCTCCCACAACGAGGACTACACCATCGTGGAACAGTACGAACG
CGCCGAGGGCCGCCACTCCACCGGCGGCATGGACGAGCTGTACAAGTAAAGCGGCCGCGACTCTAGATCA
TAATCAGCCATACCACATTTGTAGAGGTTTTACTTGCTTTAAAAAACCTCCCACACCTCCCCCTGAACCT
GAAACATAAAATGAATGCAATTGTTGTTGTTAACTTGTTTATTGCAGCTTATAATGGTTACAAATAAAGC
AATAGCATCACAAATTTCACAAATAAAGCATTTTTTTCACTGCATTCTAGTTGTGGTTTGTCCAAACTCA
TCAATGTATCTTAGTCGACCGATGCCCTTGAGAGCCTTCAACCCAGTCAGCTCCTTCCGGTGGGCGCGGG
GCATGACTATCGTCGCCGCACTTATGACTGTCTTCTTTATCATGCAACTCGTAGGACAGGTGCCGGCAGC
GCTCTTCCGCTTCCTCGCTCACTGACTCGCTGCGCTCGGTCGTTCGGCTGCGGCGAGCGGTATCAGCTCA
CTCAAAGGCGGTAATACGGTTATCCACAGAATCAGGGGATAACGCAGGAAAGAACATGTGAGCAAAAGGC
CAGCAAAAGGCCAGGAACCGTAAAAAGGCCGCGTTGCTGGCGTTTTTCCATAGGCTCCGCCCCCCTGACG
AGCATCACAAAAATCGACGCTCAAGTCAGAGGTGGCGAAACCCGACAGGACTATAAAGATACCAGGCGTT
TCCCCCTGGAAGCTCCCTCGTGCGCTCTCCTGTTCCGACCCTGCCGCTTACCGGATACCTGTCCGCCTTT
CTCCCTTCGGGAAGCGTGGCGCTTTCTCATAGCTCACGCTGTAGGTATCTCAGTTCGGTGTAGGTCGTTC
GCTCCAAGCTGGGCTGTGTGCACGAACCCCCCGTTCAGCCCGACCGCTGCGCCTTATCCGGTAACTATCG
TCTTGAGTCCAACCCGGTAAGACACGACTTATCGCCACTGGCAGCAGCCACTGGTAACAGGATTAGCAGA
GCGAGGTATGTAGGCGGTGCTACAGAGTTCTTGAAGTGGTGGCCTAACTACGGCTACACTAGAAGAACAG
TATTTGGTATCTGCGCTCTGCTGAAGCCAGTTACCTTCGGAAAAAGAGTTGGTAGCTCTTGATCCGGCAA
ACAAACCACCGCTGGTAGCGGTGGTTTTTTTGTTTGCAAGCAGCAGATTACGCGCAGAAAAAAAGGATCT
CAAGAAGATCCTTTGATCTTTTCTACGGGGTCTGACGCTCAGTGGAACGAAAACTCACGTTAAGGGATTT
TGGTCATGAGATTATCAAAAAGGATCTTCACCTAGATCCTTTTAAATTAAAAATGAAGTTTTAAATCAAT
CTAAAGTATATATGAGTAAACTTGGTCTGACAGTTACCAATGCTTAATCAGTGAGGCACCTATCTCAGCG
ATCTGTCTATTTCGTTCATCCATAGTTGCCTGACTCCCCGTCGTGTAGATAACTACGATACGGGAGGGCT
TACCATCTGGCCCCAGTGCTGCAATGATACCGCGGGACCCACGCTCACCGGCTCCAGATTTATCAGCAAT
AAACCAGCCAGCCGGAAGGGCCGAGCGCAGAAGTGGTCCTGCAACTTTATCCGCCTCCATCCAGTCTATT
AATTGTTGCCGGGAAGCTAGAGTAAGTAGTTCGCCAGTTAATAGTTTGCGCAACGTTGTTGCCATTGCTA
CAGGCATCGTGGTGTCACGCTCGTCGTTTGGTATGGCTTCATTCAGCTCCGGTTCCCAACGATCAAGGCG
AGTTACATGATCCCCCATGTTGTGCAAAAAAGCGGTTAGCTCCTTCGGTCCTCCGATCGTTGTCAGAAGT
AAGTTGGCCGCAGTGTTATCACTCATGGTTATGGCAGCACTGCATAATTCTCTTACTGTCATGCCATCCG
TAAGATGCTTTTCTGTGACTGGTGAGTACTCAACCAAGTCATTCTGAGAATAGTGTATGCGGCGACCGAG
TTGCTCTTGCCCGGCGTCAATACGGGATAATACCGCGCCACATAGCAGAACTTTAAAAGTGCTCATCATT
GGAAAACGTTCTTCGGGGCGAAAACTCTCAAGGATCTTACCGCTGTTGAGATCCAGTTCGATGTAACCCA
CTCGTGCACCCAACTGATCTTCAGCATCTTTTACTTTCACCAGCGTTTCTGGGTGAGCAAAAACAGGAAG
GCAAAATGCCGCAAAAAAGGGAATAAGGGCGACACGGAAATGTTGAATACTCATACTCTTCCTTTTTCAA
TATTATTGAAGCATTTATCAGGGTTATTGTCTCATGAGCGGATACATATTTGAATGTATTTAGAAAAATA
AACAAATAGGGGTTCCGCGCACATTTCCCCGAAAAGTGCCACCTG
[124 nt withheld, positions 4106-4229]
C
[91 nt withheld, positions 4231-4321]
A
[49 nt withheld, positions 4323-4371]
CCTTTGACGTTGGAGTCCACGTTCTTT
[37 nt withheld, positions 4399-4435]
ACCCTATCTCGGTCTATTCTTTTGATTTATAAGGGATTTTGCCGATTTCGGCCTATTGGTTAAAAAATGA
GCTGATTTAACAAAAATTTAACGCGAATTTTAACAAAATATTAACGCTTACAATTTGCCATTCGCCATTC
AGGCTGCGCAACTGTTGGGAAGGGCGATCGGTGCGGGCCTCTTCGCTATTACGCCAGCCCAAGCTACCAT
GATAAGTAAGTAATATTAAGGTACGGGAGGTACTTGGAGCGGCCGCAATAAAATATCTTTATTTTCATTA
CATCTGTGTGTTGGTTTTTTGTGTGAATCGATAGTACTAACATACGCTCTCCATCAAAACAAAACGAAAC
AAAACAAACTAGCAAAATAGGCTGTCCCCAGTGCAAGTGCAGGTGCCAGAACATTTCTCTATCGATAGGT
ACCGATTAGTGAACGGATCTCGACGGTATCGATCACGAGACTAGCCTCGAGCGGCCGCCCCCTTCACC
Features (pLannotate 1.2.2; 16 found; start..end, strand, type, name):
      1..241     +  promoter       U6 promoter: RNA polymerase III promoter for human U6 snRNA
    271..346     +  misc_RNA       gRNA scaffold: guide RNA scaffold for the Streptococcus pyogenes CRISPR/Cas9 system
    398..515     +  misc_feature   cPPT/CTS: central polypurine tract and central termination sequence of HIV-1
    564..1074    +  promoter       hPGK promoter: human phosphoglycerate kinase 1 promoter
   1089..1796    +  CDS            mCherry: mCherry is a basic (constitutively fluorescent) red fluorescent protein published in 2004, derived from Discosoma sp.. It is reported to be a very rapidly-maturing monomer with low acid sensitivity.
   1816..1899    +  CDS            large T antigen (fragment): large T antigen from SV40 (simian virus 40)
   1922..2043    +  polyA_signal   SV40 poly(A) signal: SV40 polyadenylation signal
   2044..2175    +  CDS            TcR (fragment): tetracycline efflux protein; tet; confers resistance to tetracycline
   2355..2943    -  rep_origin     ori: high-copy-number ColE1/pMB1/pBR322/pUC origin of replication
   3114..3974    -  CDS            AmpR: β-lactamase; bla; confers resistance to ampicillin, carbenicillin, and related antibiotics
   3975..4079    -  promoter       AmpR promoter: bla
   4106..4534    +  rep_origin     f1 ori (sequence partly withheld): f1 bacteriophage origin of replication; arrow indicates direction of (+) strand synthesis
   4566..4633    -  CDS            lacZα (fragment): LacZα fragment of β-galactosidase; lacZ fragment
   4692..4740    +  polyA_signal   poly(A) signal: synthetic polyadenylation signal
   4754..4845    +  misc_feature   pause site: RNA polymerase II transcriptional pause signal from the human α2 globin gene
   4858..4874    +  CDS            Rev (fragment): human immunodeficiency virus 1 (HIV-1) Rev protein; rev; enhances nuclear export of unspliced and incompletely spliced viral mRNAs
