[The description below was written by a language model from this plasmid's Addgene catalogue record and pLannotate feature annotations shown in this document.]
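Description:
pGL3-U6-sgRNA_SRD5A3-mcherry is a small (about 4.9 kb) mammalian expression plasmid for transient delivery of a Streptococcus pyogenes Cas9 single guide RNA directed against the human SRD5A3 gene. It derives from the pGL3-U6-sgRNA-EGFP backbone, although the sequenced construct carries mCherry rather than EGFP as its reporter, consistent with its name. In bacteria it is maintained at high copy through a ColE1/pUC-type origin and selected with ampicillin via the β-lactamase gene and its native promoter. An f1 phage origin is also present.

The functional payload consists of two independent transcription units. A human U6 RNA polymerase III promoter drives the guide, with the SRD5A3-specific spacer sitting in the short gap between the promoter and the annotated S. pyogenes gRNA scaffold. The cloning sites used to insert the spacer are not recorded. Downstream, a human PGK promoter expresses mCherry, terminated by an SV40 polyadenylation signal, so that transfected cells can be identified or sorted by red fluorescence. A synthetic poly(A) signal and a transcriptional pause site upstream of the U6 cassette are pGL3-style insulating elements that limit read-through from the backbone. The cPPT/CTS element and the short fragments annotated as Rev, large T antigen, TcR and lacZα appear to be remnants of earlier cloning; no LTRs or packaging signal are annotated, so this is not a lentiviral transfer vector.

According to the record, this sgRNA is used alongside a pegRNA targeting SRD5A3 in prime editing experiments. This suggests the role of a second, nicking guide paired with the pegRNA, though the record does not state it explicitly. The plasmid encodes no Cas9 or prime editor, so that must be supplied separately.
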