Addgene plasmid #159782: pGL3-U6-sgRNA_SRD5A3-mcherry
Purpose: S. pyogenes sgRNA collocated with pegRNA targeting human SRD5A3 gene
Depositing lab: Xiaolong Wang. Depositing organization: Northwest Agriculture and Forestry University. Publication: Efficient generation of mouse models with the prime editing system. Liu Y, Li X, He S, Huang S, Li C, Chen Y, Liu Z, Huang X, Wang X. Cell Discov. 2020 Apr 28;6:27. doi: 10.1038/s41421-020-0165-z. eCollection 2020. PubMed 32351707.
Backbone
  Vector backbone: pGL3-U6-sgRNA-EGFP
  Vector type: Mammalian Expression
Growth in bacteria
  Bacterial resistance: Ampicillin, 100 μg/mL
  Growth temperature: 37°C
  Growth strain: DH5alpha
  Copy number: High Copy
Gene/Insert
  Gene/Insert name: spacer of sgRNA targeting SRD5A3 gene
  Species: H. sapiens (human)
  Entrez Gene: SRD5A3 (a.k.a. CDG1P, CDG1Q, SRD5A2L, FLJ13352, SRD5A2L1)
  Cloning method: Restriction Enzyme; 5′ cloning site Unknown (unknown if destroyed); 3′ cloning site Unknown (unknown if destroyed)
Terms and licenses: Academic/Nonprofit Terms; Industry Terms: Not Available to Industry
How to cite: pGL3-U6-sgRNA_SRD5A3-mcherry was a gift from Xiaolong Wang (Addgene plasmid # 159782 ; http://n2t.net/addgene:159782 ; RRID:Addgene_159782)
